Addgene plasmid #115830: pscALPS-SIV-GSN-CN71 vpr
Purpose: Encodes codon optimized 3xFLAG SIVGSN-CN71 Vpr (AF468658) and puromycin resistance protein
Depositing lab: Jeremy Luban. Depositing organization: University of Massachusetts, Worcester. Publication: Primate immunodeficiency virus proteins Vpx and Vpr counteract transcriptional repression of proviruses by the HUSH complex. Yurkovetskiy L, Guney MH, Kim K, Goh SL, McCauley S, Dauphin A, Diehl WE, Luban J. Nat Microbiol. 2018 Dec;3(12):1354-1361. doi: 10.1038/s41564-018-0256-x. Epub 2018 Oct 8. PubMed 30297740.
Backbone
  Vector backbone: pscALPS Puro
  Vector type: Lentiviral
  Selectable markers: Puromycin
Growth in bacteria
  Bacterial resistance: Ampicillin, 100 μg/mL
  Growth temperature: 30°C
  Growth strain: NEB Stable
  Copy number: High Copy
Gene/Insert
  Gene/Insert name: SIVGSN-CN71 Vpr (AF468658)
  Promoter: SFFV
  Tag / fusion protein: 3x-FLAG (N terminal on insert)
  Cloning method: Restriction Enzyme; 5′ cloning site XbaI (unknown if destroyed); 3′ cloning site EcoRI (unknown if destroyed)
Terms and licenses: Academic/Nonprofit Terms; Industry Terms: Not Available to Industry
Depositor comments: PuroR . Please visit https://www.biorxiv.org/content/early/2018/04/03/293001 for bioRxiv preprint.
How to cite: pscALPS-SIV-GSN-CN71 vpr was a gift from Jeremy Luban (Addgene plasmid # 115830 ; http://n2t.net/addgene:115830 ; RRID:Addgene_115830)
