[The description below was written by a language model from this plasmid's Addgene catalogue record and pLannotate feature annotations shown in this document.]
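Description:
pscALPS-SIV-GSN-CN71 vpr is an HIV-1-based lentiviral transfer vector built on the pscALPS Puro backbone, designed to deliver a primate lentiviral accessory protein into mammalian cells by transduction. In bacteria it is maintained through a high-copy ColE1/pUC-type origin and an ampicillin resistance gene (β-lactamase under its own promoter). The viral genome is driven by a CMV enhancer/promoter placed upstream of a truncated 5' LTR, so genomic RNA can be produced in packaging cells without Tat. It carries the usual cis-acting elements: the Ψ packaging signal extending into a gag fragment, the Rev response element for nuclear export of unspliced RNA, the cPPT/CTS, a WPRE to boost transcript expression, and a downstream truncated LTR preceded by a nef-derived fragment. An SV40 enhancer/early promoter is also annotated upstream of the CMV element.

The payload is a codon-optimized Vpr open reading frame from SIVgsn isolate CN71, the simian immunodeficiency virus of greater spot-nosed monkeys, carrying an N-terminal 3xFLAG tag and expressed from the internal SFFV LTR promoter. The insert was cloned between XbaI and EcoRI sites. The automated feature table detects only a FLAG fragment just downstream of SFFV and does not annotate the Vpr coding sequence itself. A puromycin N-acetyltransferase gene lies further downstream and allows selection of transduced cells, but the annotation leaves a gap before it, and the record does not state which element drives its expression. According to the associated publication title, the construct belongs to work showing that Vpx and Vpr proteins of primate immunodeficiency viruses counteract transcriptional repression of proviruses by the HUSH complex. The FLAG tag permits detection of the expressed protein.
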