Features (pLannotate 1.2.2; 20 found; start..end, strand, type, name):
     69..398     +  promoter       SV40 promoter: SV40 enhancer and early promoter
    410..789     +  enhancer       CMV enhancer: human cytomegalovirus immediate early enhancer
    790..989     +  promoter       CMV promoter: human cytomegalovirus (CMV) immediate early promoter
   1007..1187    +  LTR            5' LTR (truncated): truncated 5' long terminal repeat (LTR) from HIV-1
   1234..1359    +  misc_feature   HIV-1 Ψ: packaging signal of human immunodeficiency virus type 1
   1343..1681    +  CDS            HIV-1 gag (fragment): gag protein from human immunodeficiency virus 1; gag
   1856..2089    +  misc_feature   RRE: The Rev response element (RRE) of HIV-1 allows for Rev-dependent mRNA export from the nucleus to the cytoplasm.
   2210..2452    +  CDS            env (fragment): ENV_HV2ST - Experimental evidence at protein level: Swiss-Prot protein existence level 1. The gp120-gp41 heterodimer allows rapid transcytosis of the virus through CD4 negative cells such as simple epithelial monolayers of the intestinal, rectal and endocervical epithelial barriers. Both gp120 and gp41 specifically recognize glycosphingolipids galactosyl- ceramide (GalCer) or 3' sulfo-galactosyl-ceramide (GalS) present in the lipid rafts structures of epithelial cells. Binding to these alternative receptors allows the rapid transcytosis of the virus through the epithelial cells. This transcyto
   2465..2565    +  CDS            Rev (fragment): human immunodeficiency virus 1 (HIV-1) Rev protein; rev; enhances nuclear export of unspliced and incompletely spliced viral mRNAs
   2615..2732    +  misc_feature   cPPT/CTS: central polypurine tract and central termination sequence of HIV-1
   2869..3276    +  promoter       SFFV promoter: spleen focus-forming virus long terminal repeat (LTR) promoter
   3342..3364    +  CDS            FLAG (fragment): FLAG® epitope tag, followed by an enterokinase cleavage site
   4289..4888    +  CDS            PuroR: puromycin N-acetyltransferase; pac from Streptomyces alboniger; confers resistance to puromycin
   4898..5486    +  misc_feature   WPRE: woodchuck hepatitis virus posttranscriptional regulatory element
   5497..5997    +  CDS            nef (fragment): NEF_HV1LA - Experimental evidence at protein level: Swiss-Prot protein existence level 1. Extracellular Nef protein targets CD4(+) T-lymphocytes for apoptosis by interacting with CXCR4 surface receptors. From Human immunodeficiency virus type 1 group M subtype B (isolate Lai) (HIV-1).
   6004..6184    +  LTR            5' LTR (truncated): truncated 5' long terminal repeat (LTR) from HIV-1
   6255..6843    -  rep_origin     ori: high-copy-number ColE1/pMB1/pBR322/pUC origin of replication
   7014..7874    -  CDS            AmpR: β-lactamase; bla; confers resistance to ampicillin, carbenicillin, and related antibiotics
   7875..7979    -  promoter       AmpR promoter: bla
   8038..8090    -  misc_feature   bom (fragment): basis of mobility region from pBR322
>Addgene plasmid #115830 | pscALPS-SIV-GSN-CN71 vpr | addgene full sequence | sequence record 232539 | Addgene NGS Result
AATCTGCTTAGGGTTAGGCGTTTTGCGCTGCTTCGCGATGTACGGGCCAGATATACGCGCTGTGGAATGT
GTGTCAGTTAGGGTGTGGAAAGTCCCCAGGCTCCCCAGCAGGCAGAAGTATGCAAAGCATGCATCTCAAT
TAGTCAGCAACCAGGTGTGGAAAGTCCCCAGGCTCCCCAGCAGGCAGAAGTATGCAAAGCATGCATCTCA
ATTAGTCAGCAACCATAGTCCCGCCCCTAACTCCGCCCATCCCGCCCCTAACTCCGCCCAGTTCCGCCCA
TTCTCCGCCCCATGGCTGACTAATTTTTTTTATTTATGCAGAGGCCGAGGCCGCCTCTGCCTCTGAGCTA
TTCCAGAAGTAGTGAGGAGGCTTTTTTGGAGGCCTAGGCTTTTGCAAAAAGCTCGCGTTGACATTGATTA
TTGACTAGTTATTAATAGTAATCAATTACGGGGTCATTAGTTCATAGCCCATATATGGAGTTCCGCGTTA
CATAACTTACGGTAAATGGCCCGCCTGGCTGACCGCCCAACGACCCCCGCCCATTGACGTCAATAATGAC
GTATGTTCCCATAGTAACGCCAATAGGGACTTTCCATTGACGTCAATGGGTGGAGTATTTACGGTAAACT
GCCCACTTGGCAGTACATCAAGTGTATCATATGCCAAGTACGCCCCCTATTGACGTCAATGACGGTAAAT
GGCCCGCCTGGCATTATGCCCAGTACATGACCTTATGGGACTTTCCTACTTGGCAGTACATCTACGTATT
AGTCATCGCTATTACCATGGTGATGCGGTTTTGGCAGTACATCAATGGGCGTGGATAGCGGTTTGACTCA
CGGGGATTTCCAAGTCTCCACCCCATTGACGTCAATGGGAGTTTGTTTTGGCACCAAAATCAACGGGACT
TTCCAAAATGTCGTAACAACTCCGCCCCATTGACGCAAATGGGCGGTAGGCGTGTACGGTGGGAGGTCTA
TATAAGCAGCGCGTTTTGCCTGTACTGGGTCTCTCTGGTTAGACCAGATCTGAGCCTGGGAGCTCTCTGG
CTAACTAGGGAACCCACTGCTTAAGCCTCAATAAAGCTTGCCTTGAGTGCTTCAAGTAGTGTGTGCCCGT
CTGTTGTGTGACTCTGGTAACTAGAGATCCCTCAGACCCTTTTAGTCAGTGTGGAAAATCTCTAGCAGTG
GCGCCCGAACAGGGACTTGAAAGCGAAAGGGAAACCAGAGGAGCTCTCTCGACGCAGGACTCGGCTTGCT
GAAGCGCGCACGGCAAGAGGCGAGGGGCGGCGACTGGTGAGTACGCCAAAAATTTTGACTAGCGGAGGCT
AGAAGGAGAGAGATGGGTGCGAGAGCGTCAGTATTAAGCGGGGGAGAATTAGATCGCGATGGGAAAAAAT
TCGGTTAAGGCCAGGGGGAAAGAAAAAATATAAATTAAAACATATAGTATGGGCAAGCAGGGAGCTAGAA
CGATTCGCAGTTAATCCTGGCCTGTTAGAAACATCAGAAGGCTGTAGACAAATACTGGGACAGCTACAAC
CATCCCTTCAGACAGGATCAGAAGAACTTAGATCATTATATAATACAGTAGCAACCCTCTATTGTGTGCA
TCAAAGGATAGAGATAAAAGACACCAAGGAAGCTTTAGACAAGATAGAGGAAGAGCAAAACAAAAGTAAG
ACCACCGCACAGCAAGCGGCCGGCCGCTGATCTTCAGACCTGGAGGAGGAGATATGAGGGACAATTGGAG
AAGTGAATTATATAAATATAAAGTAGTAAAAATTGAACCATTAGGAGTAGCACCCACCAAGGCAAAGAGA
AGAGTGGTGCAGAGAGAAAAAAGAGCAGTGGGAATAGGAGCTTTGTTCCTTGGGTTCTTGGGAGCAGCAG
GAAGCACTATGGGCGCAGCGTCAATGACGCTGACGGTACAGGCCAGACAATTATTGTCTGGTATAGTGCA
GCAGCAGAACAATTTGCTGAGGGCTATTGAGGCGCAACAGCATCTGTTGCAACTCACAGTCTGGGGCATC
AAGCAGCTCCAGGCAAGAATCCTGGCTGTGGAAAGATACCTAAAGGATCAACAGCTCCTGGGGATTTGGG
GTTGCTCTGGAAAACTCATTTGCACCACTGCTGTGCCTTGGAATGCTAGTTGGAGTAATAAATCTCTGGA
ACAGATTTGGAATCACACGACCTGGATGGAGTGGGACAGAGAATTAACAATTACACAAGCTTAATACACT
CCTTAATTGAAGAATCGCAAAACCAGCAAGAAAAGAATGAACAAGAATTATTGGAATTAGATAAATGGGC
AAGTTTGTGGAATTGGTTTAACATAACAAATTGGCTGTGGTATATAAAATTATTCATAATGATAGTAGGA
GGCTTGGTAGGTTTAAGAATAGTTTTTGCTGTACTTTCTATAGTGAATAGAGTTAGGCAGGGATATTCAC
CATTATCGTTTCAGACCCACCTCCCAACCCCGAGGGGACCCGACAGGCCCGAAGGAATAGAAGAAGAAGG
TGGAGAGAGAGACAGAGACAGATCCATTCGATTAGTGAACGGATCGGCACTGCGTGCGCCAATTCTGCAG
ACAAATGGCAGTATTCATCCACAATTTTAAAAGAAAAGGGGGGATTGGGGGGTACAGTGCAGGGGAAAGA
ATAGTAGACATAATAGCAACAGACATACAAACTAAAGAATTACAAAAACAAATTACAAAAATTCAAAATT
TTCGGGTTTATTACAGGGACAGCAGAGATCCAGTTTGGTTAATTAACTGCAGCCCCGATAAAATAAAAGA
TTTTATTTAGTCTCCAGAAAAAGGGGGGAATGAAAGACCCCACCTGTAGGTTTGGCAAGCTAGCTGCAGT
AACGCCATTTTGCAAGGCATGGAAAAATACCAAACCAAGAATAGAGAAGTTCAGATCAAGGGCGGGTACA
TGAAAATAGCTAACGTTGGGCCAAACAGGATATCTGCGGTGAGCAGTTTCGGCCCCGGCCCGGGGCCAAG
AACAGATGGTCACCGCAGTTTCGGCCCCGGCCCGAGGCCAAGAACAGATGGTCCCCAGATATGGCCCAAC
CCTCAGCAGTTTCTTAAGACCCATCAGATGTTTCCAGGCTCCCCCAAGGACCTGAAATGACCCTGCGCCT
TATTTGAATTAACCAATCAGCCTGCTTCTCGCTTCTGTTCGCGCGCTTCTGCTTCCCGAGCTCTATAAAA
GAGCTCACAACCCCTCACTCGGCGCGCCAGTCCTCCGACAGACTGAGTCGCCCGGGGGTCTAGAGCCGCC
ATGGATTATAAAGATGACGATGACAAAGACTATAAAGACGATGACGACAAAGATTACAAGGACGACGACG
ACAAAGCGGCCGCTATGGAGCGAACCCCACCTAGTCACCCGTTGCCGTGGATAAGTCGCAGAGTACCGAC
TACCATGGCAGTAGCTCAAAGTGCCATGTGGGAGATAAACGAGGAAGCGGAAAAGCACTTTAGTCGAGAA
GAGCTTAGAGGGATCTGGCATGACGTGACTGAACTTCCAGCCGACCCAGATTGGACAGTTGACCAAGCAG
CTATTGCGTGTGCCATAGATTATGTTAGGCGGGTCCAAACCCTGTTGTTCCGCCATTTTCGGGACGGATG
CTTTCACCGCTATAACCGCATCGTCAGGAGGTATCCCGTGATACGGCCATTGCGGGGAACTGCCCCACCT
GATTCTAACAGCGTGCCTCATGCTGATCCTGAACAGCCGAGAAGACCGAGCAGATACAGAATGGATGAAT
AACCCGGGGAATTCTCGACCTTGACTGGCGGCGCGACCTTGAGGCCTGCGTTCGCCTCAGTTGCCCCCTC
TGTGCAATGGGGAGACGCGCCTCATCGCTTGACAACGGCCGAAGAGCCGCCGCGCTTCCGTCTCCCGCGT
GCGCGCGCCATGCTGCCCACCCCCGTTCCGCACTGACCCTCCCCCGTGCCCCGCGTCCCGTACTGCCGCC
CCGCCCCGAGTCCCATGCCGCAGCCACCGCGACGGAGCCCGCAGGCGGGAACCTGCCTCCGCGCGTTAGC
GCGCACGCGCGCCTCATGTGTCGTCCCCATCAGCGCCGGCTTCCGTCTATAGGCCAGATGCACTGTCACT
CTGGCGAAGTCGCAGACCCGATTGGCCGGGACGGAGGCGCGAGACCGGGTTGCGGGCGGGGCCGAACGTG
GTATAAAAGGGGCGGGAGGCCAGGCTCGTGCCGTTTTGCAGACGCCACCGCCGAGGAAAACCGTGTACTA
TTAGCCACGCGTGCCACCATGACCGAGTACAAGCCCACGGTGCGCCTCGCCACCCGCGACGACGTCCCCC
GGGCCGTACGCACCCTCGCCGCCGCGTTCGCCGACTACCCCGCCACGCGCCACACCGTCGACCCGGACCG
CCACATCGAGCGGGTCACCGAGCTGCAAGAACTCTTCCTCACGCGCGTCGGGCTCGACATCGGCAAGGTG
TGGGTCGCGGACGACGGCGCCGCGGTGGCGGTCTGGACCACGCCGGAGAGCGTCGAAGCGGGGGCGGTGT
TCGCCGAGATCGGCCCGCGCATGGCCGAGTTGAGCGGTTCCCGGCTGGCCGCGCAGCAACAGATGGAAGG
CCTCCTGGCGCCGCACCGGCCCAAGGAGCCCGCGTGGTTCCTGGCCACCGTCGGCGTCTCGCCCGACCAC
CAGGGCAAGGGTCTGGGCAGCGCCGTCGTGCTCCCCGGAGTGGAGGCGGCCGAGCGCGCCGGGGTGCCCG
CCTTCCTGGAGACCTCCGCGCCCCGCAACCTCCCCTTCTACGAGCGGCTCGGCTTCACCGTCACCGCCGA
CGTCGAGGTGCCCGAAGGACCGCGCACCTGGTGCATGACCCGCAAGCCCGGTGCCTGAGCGATCGCTAAT
CAACCTCTGGATTACAAAATTTGTGAAAGATTGACTGGTATTCTTAACTATGTTGCTCCTTTTACGCTAT
GTGGATACGCTGCTTTAATGCCTTTGTATCATGCTATTGCTTCCCGTATGGCTTTCATTTTCTCCTCCTT
GTATAAATCCTGGTTGCTGTCTCTTTATGAGGAGTTGTGGCCCGTTGTCAGGCAACGTGGCGTGGTGTGC
ACTGTGTTTGCTGACGCAACCCCCACTGGTTGGGGCATTGCCACCACCTGTCAGCTCCTTTCCGGGACTT
TCGCTTTCCCCCTCCCTATTGCCACGGCGGAACTCATCGCCGCCTGCCTTGCCCGCTGCTGGACAGGGGC
TCGGCTGTTGGGCACTGACAATTCCGTGGTGTTGTCGGGGAAGCTGACGTCCTTTCCATGGCTGCTCGCC
TGTGTTGCCACCTGGATTCTGCGCGGGACGTCCTTCTGCTACGTCCCTTCGGCCCTCAATCCAGCGGACC
TTCCTTCCCGCGGCCTGCTGCCGGCTCTGCGGCCTCTTCCGCGTCTTCGCCTTCGCCCTCAGACGAGTCG
GATCTCCCTTTGGGCCGCCTCCCCGCTTAATCGCGTCGAGACCTAGAAAAACATGGAGCAATCACAAGTA
GCAATACAGCAGCTACCAATGCTGATTGTGCCTGGCTAGAAGCACAAGAGGAGGAGGAGGTGGGTTTTCC
AGTCACACCTCAGGTACCTTTAAGACCAATGACTTACAAGGCAGCTGTAGATCTTAGCCACTTTTTAAAA
GAAAAGGGGGGACTGGAAGGGCTAATTCACTCCCAACGAAGACAAGATATCCTTGATCTGTGGATCTACC
ACACACAAGGCTACTTCCCTGATTGGCAGAACTACACACCAGGGCCAGGGATCAGATATCCACTGACCTT
TGGATGGTGCTACAAGCTAGTACCAGTTGAGCAAGAGAAGGTAGAAGAAGCCAATGAAGGAGAGAACACC
CGCTTGTTACACCCTGTGAGCCTGCATGGGATGGATGACCCGGAGAGAGAAGTATTAGAGTGGAGGTTTG
ACAGCCGCCTAGCATTTCATCACATGGCCCGAGAGCTGCATCCGGACTGTACTGGGTCTCTCTGGTTAGA
CCAGATCTGAGCCTGGGAGCTCTCTGGCTAACTAGGGAACCCACTGCTTAAGCCTCAATAAAGCTTGCCT
TGAGTGCTTCAAGTAGTGTGTGCCCGTCTGTTGTGTGACTCTGGTAACTAGAGATCCCTCAGACCCTTTT
AGTCAGTGTGGAAAATCTCTAGCAGGGCCCGTTTCATGTGAGCAAAAGGCCAGCAAAAGGCCAGGAACCG
TAAAAAGGCCGCGTTGCTGGCGTTTTTCCATAGGCTCCGCCCCCCTGACGAGCATCACAAAAATCGACGC
TCAAGTCAGAGGTGGCGAAACCCGACAGGACTATAAAGATACCAGGCGTTTCCCCCTGGAAGCTCCCTCG
TGCGCTCTCCTGTTCCGACCCTGCCGCTTACCGGATACCTGTCCGCCTTTCTCCCTTCGGGAAGCGTGGC
GCTTTCTCATAGCTCACGCTGTAGGTATCTCAGTTCGGTGTAGGTCGTTCGCTCCAAGCTGGGCTGTGTG
CACGAACCCCCCGTTCAGCCCGACCGCTGCGCCTTATCCGGTAACTATCGTCTTGAGTCCAACCCGGTAA
GACACGACTTATCGCCACTGGCAGCAGCCACTGGTAACAGGATTAGCAGAGCGAGGTATGTAGGCGGTGC
TACAGAGTTCTTGAAGTGGTGGCCTAACTACGGCTACACTAGAAGAACAGTATTTGGTATCTGCGCTCTG
CTGAAGCCAGTTACCTTCGGAAAAAGAGTTGGTAGCTCTTGATCCGGCAAACAAACCACCGCTGGTAGCG
GTGGTTTTTTTGTTTGCAAGCAGCAGATTACGCGCAGAAAAAAAGGATCTCAAGAAGATCCTTTGATCTT
TTCTACGGGGTCTGACGCTCAGTGGAACGAAAACTCACGTTAAGGGATTTTGGTCATGAGATTATCAAAA
AGGATCTTCACCTAGATCCTTTTAAATTAAAAATGAAGTTTTAAATCAATCTAAAGTATATATGAGTAAA
CTTGGTCTGACAGTTACCAATGCTTAATCAGTGAGGCACCTATCTCAGCGATCTGTCTATTTCGTTCATC
CATAGTTGCCTGACTCCCCGTCGTGTAGATAACTACGATACGGGAGGGCTTACCATCTGGCCCCAGTGCT
GCAATGATACCGCGAGACCCACGCTCACCGGCTCCAGATTTATCAGCAATAAACCAGCCAGCCGGAAGGG
CCGAGCGCAGAAGTGGTCCTGCAACTTTATCCGCCTCCATCCAGTCTATTAATTGTTGCCGGGAAGCTAG
AGTAAGTAGTTCGCCAGTTAATAGTTTGCGCAACGTTGTTGCCATTGCTACAGGCATCGTGGTGTCACGC
TCGTCGTTTGGTATGGCTTCATTCAGCTCCGGTTCCCAACGATCAAGGCGAGTTACATGATCCCCCATGT
TGTGCAAAAAAGCGGTTAGCTCCTTCGGTCCTCCGATCGTTGTCAGAAGTAAGTTGGCCGCAGTGTTATC
ACTCATGGTTATGGCAGCACTGCATAATTCTCTTACTGTCATGCCATCCGTAAGATGCTTTTCTGTGACT
GGTGAGTACTCAACCAAGTCATTCTGAGAATAGTGTATGCGGCGACCGAGTTGCTCTTGCCCGGCGTCAA
TACGGGATAATACCGCGCCACATAGCAGAACTTTAAAAGTGCTCATCATTGGAAAACGTTCTTCGGGGCG
AAAACTCTCAAGGATCTTACCGCTGTTGAGATCCAGTTCGATGTAACCCACTCGTGCACCCAACTGATCT
TCAGCATCTTTTACTTTCACCAGCGTTTCTGGGTGAGCAAAAACAGGAAGGCAAAATGCCGCAAAAAAGG
GAATAAGGGCGACACGGAAATGTTGAATACTCATACTCTTCCTTTTTCAATATTATTGAAGCATTTATCA
GGGTTATTGTCTCATGAGCGGATACATATTTGAATGTATTTAGAAAAATAAACAAATAGGGGTTCCGCGC
ACATTTCCCCGAAAAGTGCCACCTGACGTCGACGGATCGGGAGATCTCCCGATCCCCTATGGTGCACTCT
CAGTACAATCTGCTCTGATGCCGCATAGTTAAGCCAGTATCTGCTCCCTGCTTGTGTGTTGGAGGTCGCT
GAGTAGTGCGCGAGCAAAATTTAAGCTACAACAAGGCAAGGCTTGACCGACAATTGCATGAAG
