>Addgene plasmid #115830 | pscALPS-SIV-GSN-CN71 vpr | depositor partial sequence | sequence record 218779 | SIV GSN CN71 Vpr
TCTAGAGCCGCCATGGATTATAAAGATGACGATGACAAAGACTATAAAGACGATGACGACAAAGATTACA
AGGACGACGACGACAAAGCGGCCGCTATGGAGCGAACCCCACCTAGTCACCCGTTGCCGTGGATAAGTCG
CAGAGTACCGACTACCATGGCAGTAGCTCAAAGTGCCATGTGGGAGATAAACGAGGAAGCGGAAAAGCAC
TTTAGTCGAGAAGAGCTTAGAGGGATCTGGCATGACGTGACTGAACTTCCAGCCGACCCAGATTGGACAG
TTGACCAAGCAGCTATTGCGTGTGCCATAGATTATGTTAGGCGGGTCCAAACCCTGTTGTTCCGCCATTT
TCGGGACGGATGCTTTCACCGCTATAACCGCATCGTCAGGAGGTATCCCGTGATACGGCCATTGCGGGGA
ACTGCCCCACCTGATTCTAACAGCGTGCCTCATGCTGATCCTGAACAGCCGAGAAGACCGAGCAGATACA
GAATGGATGAATAACCCGGGGAATTC
